>Addgene plasmid #90321 | pNBU2_erm_P1T_DP-B41 | addgene full sequence | sequence record 178856 | Addgene NGS Result
CAATTCGAGGGGGATCAATTCCGTGATAGGTGGGCTGCCCTTCCTGGTTGGCTTGGTTTCATCAGCCATC
CGCTTGCCCTCATCTGTTACGCCGGCGGTAGCCGGCCAGCCTCGCAGAGCAGGATTCCCGTTGAGCACCG
CCAGGTGCGAATAAGGGACAGTGAAGAAGGAACACCCGCTCGCGGGTGGGCCTACTTCACCTATCCTGCC
CGGCTGACGCCGTTGGATACACCAAGGAAAGTCTACACGAACCCTTTGGCAAAATCCTGTATATCGTGCG
AAAAAGGATGGATATACCGAAAAAATCGCTATAATGACCCCGAAGCAGGGTTATGCAGCGGAAAACGGAA
TTGATCCGGCCACGATGCGTCCGGCGTAGAGGATCTGAAGATCAGCAGTTCAACCTGTTGATAGTACGTA
CTAAGCTCTCATGTTTCACGTACTAAGCTCTCATGTTTAACGTACTAAGCTCTCATGTTTAACGAACTAA
ACCCTCATGGCTAACGTACTAAGCTCTCATGGCTAACGTACTAAGCTCTCATGTTTCACGTACTAAGCTC
TCATGTTTGAACAATAAAATTAATATAAATCAGCAACTTAAATAGCCTCTAAGGTTTTAAGTTTTATAAG
AAAAAAAAGAATATATAAGGCTTTTAAAGCTTTTAAGGTTTAACGGTTGTGGACAACAAGCCAGGGATGT
AACGCACTGAGAAGCCCTTAGAGCCTCTCAAAGCAATTTTGAGTGACACAGGAACACTTAACGGCTGACA
TGGGAATTCCCCTCCACCGCGGTGGCTTTTGCACCCGCTTTCCAAGAGAAGAAAGCCTTGTTAAATTGAC
TTAGTGTAAAAGCGCAGTACTGCTTGACCATAAGAACAAAAAAATCTCTATCACTGATAGGGATAAAGTT
TGGAAGATAAAGCTAAAAGTTCTTATCTTTGCAGTCTCCCTATCAGTGATAGAGACGCATTTTAAAATAA
AATAAATCATATAGTTAATTAAACGAATCCATGGTGGATCCCCCGGGCTGCAGGAATTCGATATCAAGCT
TATCGATACCGTCGACTAATTGCCTATCTTCCAGTGATGGAACAGCATTTGTGCATTGGCTGCAACAATC
AGCCTTACTTGTGCCTGTTCTATTTCCGAACCGACCGCTTGTATGAATGCATCAAAATTCGTTTTCTCTA
CGTTGGATTCCTTGTTGCTCATATTGTGATGATAATTTCTACAAATATAGTCATTGGTAACTATCTATGA
AACTGTTTGATACTTTTATAGTTGATTAAACTTGTTCATGGCATTTGCCTTAATATCATCCGCTATGTCA
ATGTAGGGTTTCATAGCTTTGTAGTCGCTGTGTCCCGTCCATTTCATGACCACCTGTGCCGGGATTCCGA
GAGCCAGCGCATTGCAGATGAATGTCCTTTTTCCTGCATGGGTACTGAGCAAAGCGTATTTGGGTGTGAC
TTCATCAATACGTTCATTTCCCTTGTAGTAGGTTTCCCGTACAGGCTCGTTGATTTCTGCCAGTTCGCCC
AGCTCTTTCAGGTAATCGTTCATCTTCTGGTTGCTGATGACGGGCAGAGCCATGTAATTCTCGAAATGGA
TGTCCTTGTATTTGTCCAGTATGGCTTTGCTGTATTTGTTCAGTTCAATCGTCAGGCTGTCGGCAGTCTT
GACTGTGGTTATTTCGATGTGGTCGGACTTCACATCGCTTCTTTTCAGATTGCGAACATCCGAATACCGC
AAACTCGTAAAGCAGCAGAACAGGAAAACATCACGCACACGTTCCAGGTATTGCTTATCCTTGGGTATCT
GGTAGTCTTTCAGCTTGTTCAGTTCATCCCAAGTCAGGAAGATTACTTTTTTCGAGGTGGTTTTCAGTTT
CGGTTTGAACGTATCGTATGCAATGTTCTGATGATGTCCTTTCTTGAAGCTCCAGCGCAGGAACCATTTG
AGGAATCCCATTTGCTTGCCGATGGTGCTGTTTCTCATATCCTTGGTGTCACGCAGGAAGTTGACGTATT
CGTTCAATCCAAACTCGTTGAAATAGTTGAACGTTGCATCCTCCTTGAACTCTTTGAGGTGGTTCCTCAC
TGCTGCAAATTTTTCATAGGTGGATGCCGTCCAGTTATTCTGGTTACCGCACTCTTTTACAAACTCATCG
AACACCTCCCAAAAGCTGACAGGGGCTTCTTCCGGCTGTTCTTCACTGGTGTCTTTCATTCTCATGTTGA
AAGCTTCCTTCAACTGTTGGGTCGTTGGCATGACCTCCTGCACCTCAAATTCCTTGAAAATATTCTGGAT
TTCGGCATAGTATTTCAGCAAGTCCGTATTGATTTCGGCTGCACTTTGCTTTAGCTTGTTGGTACATCCG
TTCTTTACCCGCTGCTTATCTGCATCCCATTTGGCTACGTCAATCCGGTAGCCCGTTGTAAACTCGATAC
GTTGGCTGGCAAAGATGACACGCATACGGATGGGTACGTTCTCTACGATTGGCACACCGTTCTTTTTCCG
GCTCTCCAATGCAAAAATGATGTTGCGCTTGATATTCATAATTGGGTGCGTTTGAAATTCTACACCCAAA
TATACACCCAATTATTGAGATAGCAAAAGACATTTAGAAACATTTACTTTTACTCTATATTGTAATTTAC
ACTTGATTATCAGTCGTTTGCAGTTTTATGATATTCTGTGAAAGTATAAGTTCGAGAGCCTGTCTCTCCG
CAAAAAACGCTGAAAATCAGCAGATTGCAAAACAAACACCCTGTTTTACACCCAAGAATGTAAAGTCGGG
TGTTTTTGTTTTATTTAAGATAATACAACCACTACATAATAAAAGAGTAGCGATATTAAAAGAATCCGAT
GAGAAAAGACTAATATTTATCTATCCATTCAGTTTGATTTCTCAGGACTTTACATCGTCCTGAAAGTATT
TGTTGGTACCGAGGACGCGTAAACATTTACAGTTGCATGTGGCCTATTGTTTTTAGCCGTTAAATATTTT
ATAACTATTAAATAGCGATACAAATTGTTCGAAACTAATATTGTTTATATCATATATTCTCGCATGTTTT
AAAGCTTTATTAAATTGATTTTTTGTAAACAGTTTTTCGTACTCTTTGTTAACCCATTTCATTACAAAAG
TTTCATATTTTTTTCTCTCTTTAAATGCCATTTTTGCTGGCTTTCTTTTTAATACAATTAATGTGCTATC
CACTTTAGGTTTTGGATGGAAATAATACCTAGGAATTTTTGCTAATATAGAAATATCTACCTCTGCCATT
AACAGCAATGCTAGTGATCTGTTTGTATCTAATAACATTTTAGCAAAACCATATTCCACTATTAAATAAC
TTATTGTGGCTGAACTTTCAAAAACAATTTTTCGAATTATATTTGTGCTTATGTTGTAAGGTATGCTGCC
AAATATTTTATATGGATTGTGGCTAGGAAATGTAAATTTCAGTATATCATCATTTACTATTTGATAGTTA
GGATAATTTAAGAGCTTATTACGAGTTACCTCACATAATTTAGAATCAATTTCTATCGCCGTTACAAAAT
TACATCTCTTTACCAATCCAGCAGTAAAATGACCTTTCCCTGCACCTATTTCAAAGATGTTATCTTTTTC
ATCTAAACTTATGCAATTCATTATTTTTTCTATGTGATATTTTGAAGTAATAAAATTTTGACTATCTTTT
ATATTTACTTTGTTCATTATAACCTCTCCTTAATTTATTGCATCTCTTTTCGAATATTTATGTTTTTTGA
GAAAAGAACGTACTCATGGTTCATCCCGATATGCGTATCGGTCTGTATATCAGCAACTTTCTATGTGTTT
CAACTACAATAGTCATCTATTCTCATCTTTCTGAGTCCACCCCCTGCAAAGCCCCTCTTTACGACATAAA
AATTCGGTCGGAAAAGGTATGCAAAAGATGTTTCTCTCTTTAAGAGAAACTCTTCGGGATGCAAAAATAT
GAAAATAACTCCAATTCACCAAATTATATAGCGACTTTTTTACAAAATGCTAAAATTTGTTGATTTCCGT
CAAGCAATTGTTGAGCAAAAATGTCTTTTACGATAAAATGATACCTCAATATCAACTGTTTAGCAAAACG
ATATTTCTCTTAAAGAGAGAAACACCTTTTTGTTCACCAATCCCCGACTTTTAATCCCGCGGCCATGATT
GAAAAAGGAAGAGTATGAGTATTCAACATTTCCGTGTCGCCCTTATTCCCTTTTTTGCGGCATTTTGCCT
TCCTGTTTTTGCTCACCCAGAAACGCTGGTGAAAGTAAAAGATGCTGAAGATCAGTTGGGTGCACGAGTG
GGTTACATCGAACTGGATCTCAACAGCGGTAAGATCCTTGAGAGTTTTCGCCCCGAAGAACGTTTTCCAA
TGATGAGCACTTTTAAAGTTCTGCTATGTGGCGCGGTATTATCCCGTATTGACGCCGGGCAAGAGCAACT
CGGTCGCCGCATACACTATTCTCAGAATGACTTGGTTGAGTACTCACCAGTCACAGAAAAGCATCTTACG
GATGGCATGACAGTAAGAGAATTATGCAGTGCTGCCATAACCATGAGTGATAACACTGCGGCCAACTTAC
TTCTGACAACGATCGGAGGACCGAAGGAGCTAACCGCTTTTTTGCACAACATGGGGGATCATGTAACTCG
CCTTGATCGTTGGGAACCGGAGCTGAATGAAGCCATACCAAACGACGAGCGTGACACCACGATGCCTGTA
GCAATGGCAACAACGTTGCGCAAACTATTAACTGGCGAACTACTTACTCTAGCTTCCCGGCAACAATTAA
TAGACTGGATGGAGGCGGATAAAGTTGCAGGACCACTTCTGCGCTCGGCCCTTCCGGCTGGCTGGTTTAT
TGCTGATAAATCTGGAGCCGGTGAGCGTGGGTCTCGCGGTATCATTGCAGCACTGGGGCCAGATGGTAAG
CCCTCCCGTATCGTAGTTATCTACACGACGGGGAGTCAGGCAACTATGGATGAACGAAATAGACAGATCG
CTGAGATAGGTGCCTCACTGATTAAGCATTGGTAACTGTCAGACCAAGTTTACTCATAACGCGT
Features (pLannotate 1.2.2; 9 found; start..end, strand, type, name):
     24..69      -  CDS            traJ (fragment): oriT-recognizing protein; traJ
    102..211     -  oriT           oriT: incP origin of transfer
    382..770     +  rep_origin     R6K γ ori: γ replication origin from E. coli plasmid R6K; requires the R6K initiator protein pi for replication
    883..903     -  promoter       PLtetO-1 promoter (fragment): modified phage lambda PL promoter with tet operator sites (Lutz and Bujard, 1997)
    946..965     +  promoter       tight TRE promoter (fragment): Tet-responsive promoter PTight, consisting of seven tet operator sequences followed by the minimal CMV promoter
   1014..1066    +  misc_feature   MCS (fragment): pBluescript multiple cloning site
   2999..3727    -  CDS            ermC': ERM_BACIU - Experimental evidence at protein level: Swiss-Prot protein existence level 1. This protein produces a dimethylation of the adenine residue at position 2085 in 23S rRNA, resulting in reduced affinity between ribosomes and macrolide-lincosamide-streptogramin B antibiotics. From Bacillus subtilis.
   4198..4214    +  promoter       AmpR promoter (fragment): bla
   4215..5075    +  CDS            AmpR: β-lactamase; bla; confers resistance to ampicillin, carbenicillin, and related antibiotics
