[The description below was written by a language model from this plasmid's Addgene catalogue record and pLannotate feature annotations shown in this document.]
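Description:
pNBU2_erm_P1T_DP-B41 is an empty-backbone integration vector for Bacteroides, built on pNBU2-ErmG and about 5.1 kb in the sequenced record. It is a suicide-type shuttle plasmid. The only replication origin annotated is the R6K γ ori, which depends on the pi initiator protein, so the plasmid is maintained only in pir-expressing E. coli hosts such as the Pir1 strain listed. In E. coli it is selected with ampicillin through the β-lactamase gene (AmpR). An IncP oriT with an adjacent traJ fragment allows conjugative mobilisation from a suitable E. coli donor into Bacteroides. There the plasmid cannot replicate and persists only by inserting at a chromosomal attB site. Integrants are selected with erythromycin. The resistance gene is annotated by homology as an erm-type 23S rRNA methyltransferase (labelled ermC'), consistent with the ErmG marker named for the backbone. The integrase and attachment functions expected of an NBU2-derived vector are not annotated; a stretch of roughly 2 kb between the cloning site and the erm gene carries no called features.

The payload is an expression module rather than a gene. It consists of the P1T_DP promoter, described as inducible by anhydrotetracycline (aTC), coupled to the ribosome binding site B41 and followed by a fragment of a pBluescript-type multiple cloning site for inserting a gene of interest. The short "PLtetO-1" and "tight TRE" hits just upstream most likely reflect tet operator sequences within this engineered promoter, not those promoters themselves. No TetR repressor gene is annotated, and the record does not say how the repressor is supplied. The vector is intended for single-copy, chromosomally integrated, aTC-regulated gene expression in Bacteroides, human gut commensals.
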