Addgene plasmid #90321: pNBU2_erm_P1T_DP-B41
Purpose: (Empty Backbone) Integration vector at an attB site in Bacteroides; contains the P1T_DP aTC-inducible promoter with the RBS B41
Depositing lab: Andrew Goodman. Depositing organization: Yale University. Publication: Engineered Regulatory Systems Modulate Gene Expression of Human Commensals in the Gut. Lim B, Zimmermann M, Barry NA, Goodman AL. Cell. 2017 Apr 20;169(3):547-558.e15. doi: 10.1016/j.cell.2017.03.045. PubMed 28431252.
Backbone
  Vector backbone: pNBU2-ErmG
  Vector type: Bacterial Expression
  Selectable markers: Erythromycin
Growth in bacteria
  Bacterial resistance: Ampicillin, 100 μg/mL
  Growth temperature: 37°C
  Growth strain: Pir1
  Copy number: Unknown
Gene/Insert
  Gene/Insert name: None
Terms and licenses: Academic/Nonprofit Terms; Industry Terms: Not Available to Industry
How to cite: pNBU2_erm_P1T_DP-B41 was a gift from Andrew Goodman (Addgene plasmid # 90321 ; http://n2t.net/addgene:90321 ; RRID:Addgene_90321)
